>Addgene plasmid #122689 | pcDNA3.1-mPCSK3 H194L | addgene full sequence | sequence record 244742 | Addgene NGS Result
GACGGATCGGGAGATCTCCCGATCCCCTATGGTGCACTCTCAGTACAATCTGCTCTGATGCCGCATAGTT
AAGCCAGTATCTGCTCCCTGCTTGTGTGTTGGAGGTCGCTGAGTAGTGCGCGAGCAAAATTTAAGCTACA
ACAAGGCAAGGCTTGACCGACAATTGCATGAAGAATCTGCTTAGGGTTAGGCGTTTTGCGCTGCTTCGCG
ATGTACGGGCCAGATATACGCGTTGACATTGATTATTGACTAGTTATTAATAGTAATCAATTACGGGGTC
ATTAGTTCATAGCCCATATATGGAGTTCCGCGTTACATAACTTACGGTAAATGGCCCGCCTGGCTGACCG
CCCAACGACCCCCGCCCATTGACGTCAATAATGACGTATGTTCCCATAGTAACGCCAATAGGGACTTTCC
ATTGACGTCAATGGGTGGAGTATTTACGGTAAACTGCCCACTTGGCAGTACATCAAGTGTATCATATGCC
AAGTACGCCCCCTATTGACGTCAATGACGGTAAATGGCCCGCCTGGCATTATGCCCAGTACATGACCTTA
TGGGACTTTCCTACTTGGCAGTACATCTACGTATTAGTCATCGCTATTACCATGGTGATGCGGTTTTGGC
AGTACATCAATGGGCGTGGATAGCGGTTTGACTCACGGGGATTTCCAAGTCTCCACCCCATTGACGTCAA
TGGGAGTTTGTTTTGGCACCAAAATCAACGGGACTTTCCAAAATGTCGTAACAACTCCGCCCCATTGACG
CAAATGGGCGGTAGGCGTGTACGGTGGGAGGTCTATATAAGCAGAGCTCTCTGGCTAACTAGAGAACCCA
CTGCTTACTGGCTTATCGAAATTAATACGACTCACTATAGGGAGACCCAAGCTGGCTAGTTAAGCTTGGT
ACCGAGCTCGGATCCACTAGTCCAGCGTGGTGGAATTGCCCTTAGGGCAATTCTGCAGATATCTGACCAG
GCCAGGGAGACAGGCGCTCTGGGGTTCCAGTCACCTGCCCCCCCATGGAGCTGAGATCCTGGTTGCTATG
GGTGGTCGCAGCAGCAGGAGCCGTGGTCCTGCTGGCAGCTGATGCTCAAGGCCAGAAGATCTTCACCAAC
ACCTGGGCCGTGCACATTCCTGGAGGCCCAGCTGTGGCTGATAGGGTGGCGCAGAAGCATGGCTTCCACA
ACCTGGGCCAGATCTTCGGTGACTATTACCACTTCTGGCACAGAGCAGTGACAAAGCGGTCCCTGTCGCC
TCACCGCCCGCGGCACAGCCGGCTACAGAGGGAGCCTCAAGTAAAGTGGCTGGAGCAGCAGGTAGCCAAG
CGAAGAGCCAAGAGGGACGTGTATCAGGAGCCCACGGACCCCAAGTTCCCCCAGCAGTGGTACCTGTCTG
GTGTCACTCAGCGAGACCTGAATGTGAAGGAGGCCTGGGCCCAGGGCTTCACAGGCCATGGCATTGTGGT
CTCCATCCTGGATGACGGCATTGAGAAGAATCATCCCGACCTAGCAGGCAATTATGACCCTGGAGCCAGT
TTTGACGTGAATGACCAGGACCCCGACCCACAGCCTCGGTACACACAGATGAATGACAACAGGCTTGGCA
CTCGCTGTGCCGGGGAAGTGGCAGCAGTGGCCAACAATGGTGTCTGTGGCGTAGGTGTAGCTTACAATGC
CCGAATTGGAGGGGTGCGGATGTTGGATGGCGAGGTGACTGATGCAGTAGAGGCACGTTCGCTGGGCCTG
AATCCCAACCACATCCACATCTACAGCGCCAGCTGGGGCCCTGAGGACGACGGCAAGACCGTGGATGGAC
CAGCCCGGCTCGCTGAGGAGGCCTTCTTTCGGGGAGTTAGCCAGGGCCGAGGAGGGCTGGGCTCCATCTT
TGTCTGGGCCTCAGGGAATGGGGGCCGGGAACATGACAGCTGCAACTGTGACGGCTACACCAACAGCATC
TATACACTGTCCATCAGCAGCGCCACACAGTTCGGCAATGTGCCCTGGTACAGTGAGGCCTGCTCCTCCA
CACTGGCCACCACCTACAGCAGCGGCAACCAGAATGAGAAGCAGATCGTGACAACTGACCTGAGGCAGAA
GTGCACAGAATCTCACACAGGCACCTCGGCTTCTGCCCCCTTGGCAGCTGGTATCATTGCTCTCACCCTG
GAGGCCAACAAGAACCTCACCTGGCGGGACATGCAGCACCTGGTAGTGCAGACCTCAAAGCCAGCCCACC
TCAACGCTGATGATTGGGCTACCAACGGCGTGGGCCGGAAAGTGAGCCATTCGTATGGCTACGGGCTGTT
GGATGCCGGTGCCATGGTGGCTCTGGCCCAGAACTGGACAACAGTGGCCCCCCAGCGGAAGTGCATTGTT
GAAATCCTGGTGGAACCCAAGGACATCGGCAAACGGCTAGAGGTGCGCAAGGCGGTGACAGCATGCCTGG
GTGAGCCCAACCACATCACCAGGCTGGAACACGTTCAGGCCCGGCTCACCCTGTCTTACAATCGCCGCGG
TGACCTGGCTATCCACCTCATCAGCCCCATGGGCACCCGCTCCACCCTGTTAGCTGCCAGACCACATGAC
TACTCTGCTGATGGGTTTAATGATTGGGCTTTCATGACAACCCATTCCTGGGATGAGGATCCGGCTGGCG
AATGGGTCCTAGAGATTGAAAATACCAGTGAAGCCAACAACTATGGGACGCTGACCAAGTTCACTCTCGT
TCTGTATGGCACAGCCCCCGAGGGGCTCTCTACACCTCCAGAAAGCAGCGGCTGCAAGACCCTCACATCC
AGCCAGGCCTGCGTGGTGTGTGAGGAAGGTTACTCTCTGCACCAGAAAAGCTGTGTCCAGCACTGCCCAC
CAGGCTTCATCCCCCAAGTCCTTGATACACACTACAGCACTGAGAATGATGTGGAGATCATCCGTGCCAG
CGTCTGTACCCCCTGCCACGCCTCATGTGCCACTTGCCAGGGCCCGGCCCCCACAGACTGCCTCAGCTGC
CCCAGCCATGCCTCCCTGGACCCAGTGGAGCAGACCTGCTCCCGGCAAAGCCAGAGCAGCCGGGAGTCTC
GGCCTCAGCAGCAGCCTCCTGCACTGCGCCCTGAGGTGGAGATGGAGCCCCGGCTGCAGGCTGGGTTGGC
CTCTCACCTGCCCGAGGTCCTGGCCGGCCTCAGCTGCCTTATCATCGTGCTCATCTTTGGCATCGTCTTC
CTGTTCCTGCATCGGTGTTCGGGCTTCAGCTTCCGGGGAGTGAAAGTGTACACCATGGACCGCGGCCTCA
TCTCCTACAAGGGGCTGCCCCCTGAAGCCTGGCAGGAGGAGTGCCCATCGGACTCAGAGGAGGACGAGGG
CCGGGGCGAGAGGACCGCCTTCATCAAAGACCAGAGCGCCCTTTGAAAAGCCCACTGCCCACCCTATCAA
ATCTCGAGTCTAGAGGGCCCGCGGTTCGAAGGTAAGCCTATCCCTAACCCTCTCCTCGGTCTCGATTCTA
CGCGTACCGGTCATCATCACCATCACCATTGAGTTTAAACCCGCTGATCAGCCTCGACTGTGCCTTCTAG
TTGCCAGCCATCTGTTGTTTGCCCCTCCCCCGTGCCTTCCTTGACCCTGGAAGGTGCCACTCCCACTGTC
CTTTCCTAATAAAATGAGGAAATTGCATCGCATTGTCTGAGTAGGTGTCATTCTATTCTGGGGGGTGGGG
TGGGGCAGGACAGCAAGGGGGAGGATTGGGAAGACAATAGCAGGCATGCTGGGGATGCGGTGGGCTCTAT
GGCTTCTGAGGCGGAAAGAACCAGCTGGGGCTCTAGGGGGTATCCCC
[124 nt withheld, positions 3828-3951]
C
[91 nt withheld, positions 3953-4043]
A
[49 nt withheld, positions 4045-4093]
CCTTTGACGTTGGAGTCCACGTTCTTT
[37 nt withheld, positions 4121-4157]
ACCCTATCTCGGTCTATTCTTTTGATTTATAAGGGATTTTGCCGATTTCGGCCTATTGGTTAAAAAATGA
GCTGATTTAACAAAAATTTAACGCGAATTAATTCTGTGGAATGTGTGTCAGTTAGGGTGTGGAAAGTCCC
CAGGCTCCCCAGCAGGCAGAAGTATGCAAAGCATGCATCTCAATTAGTCAGCAACCAGGTGTGGAAAGTC
CCCAGGCTCCCCAGCAGGCAGAAGTATGCAAAGCATGCATCTCAATTAGTCAGCAACCATAGTCCCGCCC
CTAACTCCGCCCATCCCGCCCCTAACTCCGCCCAGTTCCGCCCATTCTCCGCCCCATGGCTGACTAATTT
TTTTTATTTATGCAGAGGCCGAGGCCGCCTCTGCCTCTGAGCTATTCCAGAAGTAGTGAGGAGGCTTTTT
TGGAGGCCTAGGCTTTTGCAAAAAGCTCCCGGGAGCTTGTATATCCATTTTCGGATCTGATCAAGAGACA
GGATGAGGATCGTTTCGCATGATTGAACAAGATGGATTGCACGCAGGTTCTCCGGCCGCTTGGGTGGAGA
GGCTATTCGGCTATGACTGGGCACAACAGACAATCGGCTGCTCTGATGCCGCCGTGTTCCGGCTGTCAGC
GCAGGGGCGCCCGGTTCTTTTTGTCAAGACCGACCTGTCCGGTGCCCTGAATGAACTGCAGGACGAGGCA
GCGCGGCTATCGTGGCTGGCCACGACGGGCGTTCCTTGCGCAGCTGTGCTCGACGTTGTCACTGAAGCGG
GAAGGGACTGGCTGCTATTGGGCGAAGTGCCGGGGCAGGATCTCCTGTCATCTCACCTTGCTCCTGCCGA
GAAAGTATCCATCATGGCTGATGCAATGCGGCGGCTGCATACGCTTGATCCGGCTACCTGCCCATTCGAC
CACCAAGCGAAACATCGCATCGAGCGAGCACGTACTCGGATGGAAGCCGGTCTTGTCGATCAGGATGATC
TGGACGAAGAGCATCAGGGGCTCGCGCCAGCCGAACTGTTCGCCAGGCTCAAGGCGCGCATGCCCGACGG
CGAGGATCTCGTCGTGACCCATGGCGATGCCTGCTTGCCGAATATCATGGTGGAAAATGGCCGCTTTTCT
GGATTCATCGACTGTGGCCGGCTGGGTGTGGCGGACCGCTATCAGGACATAGCGTTGGCTACCCGTGATA
TTGCTGAAGAGCTTGGCGGCGAATGGGCTGACCGCTTCCTCGTGCTTTACGGTATCGCCGCTCCCGATTC
GCAGCGCATCGCCTTCTATCGCCTTCTTGACGAGTTCTTCTGAGCGGGACTCTGGGGTTCGCGAAATGAC
CGACCAAGCGACGCCCAACCTGCCATCACGAGATTTCGATTCCACCGCCGCCTTCTATGAAAGGTTGGGC
TTCGGAATCGTTTTCCGGGACGCCGGCTGGATGATCCTCCAGCGCGGGGATCTCATGCTGGAGTTCTTCG
CCCACCCCAACTTGTTTATTGCAGCTTATAATGGTTACAAATAAAGCAATAGCATCACAAATTTCACAAA
TAAAGCATTTTTTTCACTGCATTCTAGTTGTGGTTTGTCCAAACTCATCAATGTATCTTATCATGTCTGT
ATACCGTCGACCTCTAGCTAGAGCTTGGCGTAATCATGGTCATAGCTGTTTCCTGTGTGAAATTGTTATC
CGCTCACAATTCCACACAACATACGAGCCGGAAGCATAAAGTGTAAAGCCTGGGGTGCCTAATGAGTGAG
CTAACTCACATTAATTGCGTTGCGCTCACTGCCCGCTTTCCAGTCGGGAAACCTGTCGTGCCAGCTGCAT
TAATGAATCGGCCAACGCGCGGGGAGAGGCGGTTTGCGTATTGGGCGCTCTTCCGCTTCCTCGCTCACTG
ACTCGCTGCGCTCGGTCGTTCGGCTGCGGCGAGCGGTATCAGCTCACTCAAAGGCGGTAATACGGTTATC
CACAGAATCAGGGGATAACGCAGGAAAGAACATGTGAGCAAAAGGCCAGCAAAAGGCCAGGAACCGTAAA
AAGGCCGCGTTGCTGGCGTTTTTCCATAGGCTCCGCCCCCCTGACGAGCATCACAAAAATCGACGCTCAA
GTCAGAGGTGGCGAAACCCGACAGGACTATAAAGATACCAGGCGTTTCCCCCTGGAAGCTCCCTCGTGCG
CTCTCCTGTTCCGACCCTGCCGCTTACCGGATACCTGTCCGCCTTTCTCCCTTCGGGAAGCGTGGCGCTT
TCTCATAGCTCACGCTGTAGGTATCTCAGTTCGGTGTAGGTCGTTCGCTCCAAGCTGGGCTGTGTGCACG
AACCCCCCGTTCAGCCCGACCGCTGCGCCTTATCCGGTAACTATCGTCTTGAGTCCAACCCGGTAAGACA
CGACTTATCGCCACTGGCAGCAGCCACTGGTAACAGGATTAGCAGAGCGAGGTATGTAGGCGGTGCTACA
GAGTTCTTGAAGTGGTGGCCTAACTACGGCTACACTAGAAGAACAGTATTTGGTATCTGCGCTCTGCTGA
AGCCAGTTACCTTCGGAAAAAGAGTTGGTAGCTCTTGATCCGGCAAACAAACCACCGCTGGTAGCGGTGG
TTTTTTTGTTTGCAAGCAGCAGATTACGCGCAGAAAAAAAGGATCTCAAGAAGATCCTTTGATCTTTTCT
ACGGGGTCTGACGCTCAGTGGAACGAAAACTCACGTTAAGGGATTTTGGTCATGAGATTATCAAAAAGGA
TCTTCACCTAGATCCTTTTAAATTAAAAATGAAGTTTTAAATCAATCTAAAGTATATATGAGTAAACTTG
GTCTGACAGTTACCAATGCTTAATCAGTGAGGCACCTATCTCAGCGATCTGTCTATTTCGTTCATCCATA
GTTGCCTGACTCCCCGTCGTGTAGATAACTACGATACGGGAGGGCTTACCATCTGGCCCCAGTGCTGCAA
TGATACCGCGAGACCCACGCCCACCGGCTCCAGATTTATCAGCAATAAACCAGCCAGCCGGAAGGGCCGA
GCGCAGAAGTGGTCCTGCAACTTTATCCGCCTCCATCCAGTCTATTAATTGTTGCCGGGAAGCTAGAGTA
AGTAGTTCGCCAGTTAATAGTTTGCGCAACGTTGTTGCCATTGCTACAGGCATCGTGGTGTCACGCTCGT
CGTTTGGTATGGCTTCATTCAGCTCCGGTTCCCAACGATCAAGGCGAGTTACATGATCCCCCATGTTGTG
CAAAAAAGCGGTTAGCTCCTTCGGTCCTCCGATCGTTGTCAGAAGTAAGTTGGCCGCAGTGTTATCACTC
ATGGTTATGGCAGCACTGCATAATTCTCTTACTGTCATGCCATCCGTAAGATGCTTTTCTGTGACTGGTG
AGTACTCAACCAAGTCATTCTGAGAATAGTGTATGCGGCGACCGAGTTGCTCTTGCCCGGCGTCAATACG
GGATAATACCGCGCCACATAGCAGAACTTTAAAAGTGCTCATCATTGGAAAACGTTCTTCGGGGCGAAAA
CTCTCAAGGATCTTACCGCTGTTGAGATCCAGTTCGATGTAACCCACTCGTGCACCCAACTGATCTTCAG
CATCTTTTACTTTCACCAGCGTTTCTGGGTGAGCAAAAACAGGAAGGCAAAATGCCGCAAAAAAGGGAAT
AAGGGCGACACGGAAATGTTGAATACTCATACTCTTCCTTTTTCAATATTATTGAAGCATTTATCAGGGT
TATTGTCTCATGAGCGGATACATATTTGAATGTATTTAGAAAAATAAACAAATAGGGGTTCCGCGCACAT
TTCCCCGAAAAGTGCCACCTGACGTC
Features (pLannotate 1.2.2; 21 found; start..end, strand, type, name):
     28..80      -  misc_feature   bom (fragment): basis of mobility region from pBR322
    235..614     +  enhancer       CMV enhancer: human cytomegalovirus immediate early enhancer
    615..818     +  promoter       CMV promoter: human cytomegalovirus (CMV) immediate early promoter
    814..847     +  LTR            5' LTR (truncated) (fragment): truncated 5' long terminal repeat (LTR) from HIV-1
    863..881     +  promoter       T7 promoter: promoter for bacteriophage T7 RNA polymerase
   1025..3403    +  CDS            Furin: FURIN_MOUSE - Also known as Fur, Pcsk3. Experimental evidence at protein level: Swiss-Prot protein existence level 1. Ubiquitous endoprotease within constitutive secretory pathways capable of cleavage at the RX(K/R)R consensus motif (By similarity). Mediates processing of TGFB1, an essential step in TGF- beta-1 activation (By similarity). Converts through proteolytic cleavage the non-functional Brain natriuretic factor prohormone into its active hormone BNP(1-45) (By similarity). From Mus musculus (Mouse).
   3461..3502    +  CDS            V5 tag: epitope tag from simian virus 5
   3558..3782    +  polyA_signal   bGH poly(A) signal: bovine growth hormone polyadenylation signal
   3786..3807    +  promoter       SV40 promoter (fragment): SV40 enhancer and early promoter
   3828..4256    +  rep_origin     f1 ori (sequence partly withheld): f1 bacteriophage origin of replication; arrow indicates direction of (+) strand synthesis
   4270..4599    +  promoter       SV40 promoter: SV40 enhancer and early promoter
   4666..5457    +  CDS            neo: KKA2_KLEPN - Also known as kan, nptII. Experimental evidence at protein level: Swiss-Prot protein existence level 1. Resistance to kanamycin, neomycin, paromomycin, ribostamycin, butirosin and gentamicin B. From Klebsiella pneumoniae.
   5483..5641    +  CDS            ble (fragment): BLE_KLEPN - Experimental evidence at protein level: Swiss-Prot protein existence level 1. Binding protein with a strong affinity to the bleomycin family of antibiotics. Binds to CL990; an antimitotic-antibiotic compound. From Klebsiella pneumoniae.
   5636..5757    +  polyA_signal   SV40 poly(A) signal: SV40 polyadenylation signal
   5830..5846    -  protein_bind   lac operator: The lac repressor binds to the lac operator to inhibit transcription in E. coli. This inhibition can be relieved by adding lactose or isopropyl-β-D-thiogalactopyranoside (IPTG). lac repressor encoded by lacI
   5854..5884    -  promoter       lac promoter: promoter for the E. coli lac operon
   5899..5920    -  protein_bind   CAP binding site: CAP binding activates transcription in the presence of cAMP. E. coli catabolite activator protein
   5933..6025    -  CDS            lacI (fragment): lac repressor; lacI; The lac repressor binds to the lac operator to inhibit transcription in E. coli. This inhibition can be relieved by adding lactose or isopropyl-β-D-thiogalactopyranoside (IPTG).
   6208..6796    -  rep_origin     ori: high-copy-number ColE1/pMB1/pBR322/pUC origin of replication
   6967..7827    -  CDS            AmpR: β-lactamase; bla; confers resistance to ampicillin, carbenicillin, and related antibiotics
   7828..7932    -  promoter       AmpR promoter: bla
