[The description below was written by a language model from this plasmid's Addgene catalogue record and pLannotate feature annotations shown in this document.]
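Description:
pcDNA3.1-mPCSK3 H194L is a mammalian expression plasmid built on the pcDNA3.1 backbone that carries the mouse Furin (PCSK3) coding sequence, transcript variant 1, with histidine 194 changed to leucine by site-directed mutagenesis. It is maintained in E. coli through a high-copy ColE1/pUC-type origin and an ampicillin resistance gene (β-lactamase under its own promoter). An f1 origin is also present, which allows single-stranded DNA production. For selection in mammalian cells, the backbone carries a neomycin phosphotransferase gene driven by the SV40 enhancer/early promoter and terminated by an SV40 poly(A) signal, permitting G418 selection of stable transfectants.

The Furin open reading frame sits downstream of the human CMV immediate-early enhancer and promoter, which gives strong constitutive expression, and is followed by the bovine growth hormone polyadenylation signal. A T7 promoter lies between the CMV promoter and the insert and could support in vitro transcription. The annotated sequence also shows a V5 epitope tag shortly after the Furin coding region; the catalogue fields do not mention a tag, and the record does not establish whether it is fused in frame to the protein. The sequenced record is slightly longer than the total size listed in the catalogue. Several short annotations (HIV-1 LTR, ble, lacI, bom and SV40 promoter fragments) are partial matches rather than functional elements.

Furin is a proprotein convertase of the secretory pathway that cleaves substrates at paired basic motifs. The record does not state the functional consequence of H194L. The associated study concerns proteolytic maturation of growth differentiation factor 15 by PCSK3, PCSK5 and PCSK6, so the construct would most plausibly be used in transfected cells for comparison with wild-type enzyme.
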