Addgene plasmid #122689: pcDNA3.1-mPCSK3 H194L
Purpose: Expresses mutated mouse PCSK3 in mammalian cells (histidine at position 194 mutated to leucine via site directed mutagenesis)
Depositing lab: Liming Pei. Publication: Growth Differentiation Factor 15 Maturation Requires Proteolytic Cleavage by PCSK3, -5, and -6. Li JJ, Liu J, Lupino K, Liu X, Zhang L, Pei L. Mol Cell Biol. 2018 Oct 15;38(21). pii: MCB.00249-18. doi: 10.1128/MCB.00249-18. Print 2018 Nov 1. PubMed 30104250.
Backbone
  Vector backbone: pcDNA3.1
  Backbone size w/o insert (bp): 5428
  Total vector size (bp): 7809
  Vector type: Mammalian Expression
Growth in bacteria
  Bacterial resistance: Ampicillin, 100 μg/mL
  Growth temperature: 37°C
  Growth strain: DH5alpha
  Copy number: High Copy
Gene/Insert
  Gene/Insert name: Mus musculus furin (paired basic amino acid cleaving enzyme) (Furin), transcript variant 1
  Species: M. musculus (mouse)
  Insert size (bp): 2381
  Mutation: Changed Histidine 194 to Leucine
  GenBank ID: NM_011046.3
  Entrez Gene: Furin (a.k.a. 9130404I01Rik, Fur, PACE, Pcsk3, SPC1)
Terms and licenses: Academic/Nonprofit Terms; Industry Terms: Not Available to Industry
How to cite: pcDNA3.1-mPCSK3 H194L was a gift from Liming Pei (Addgene plasmid # 122689 ; http://n2t.net/addgene:122689 ; RRID:Addgene_122689)
